>Addgene plasmid #116742 | pHAGE-FGFR3 | addgene full sequence | sequence record 241240 | Addgene NGS Result
TGGAAGGGCTAATTCACTCCCAAAGAAGACAAGATATCCTTGATCTGTGGATCTACCACACACAAGGCTA
CTTCCCTGATTAGCAGAACTACACACCAGGGCCAGGGGTCAGATATCCACTGACCTTTGGATGGTGCTAC
AAGCTAGTACCAGTTGAGCCAGATAAGGTAGAAGAGGCCAATAAAGGAGAGAACACCAGCTTGTTACACC
CTGTGAGCCTGCATGGGATGGATGACCCGGAGAGAGAAGTGTTAGAGTGGAGGTTTGACAGCCGCCTAGC
ATTTCATCACGTGGCCCGAGAGCTGCATCCGGAGTACTTCAAGAACTGCTGATATCGAGCTTGCTACAAG
GGACTTTCCGCTGGGGACTTTCCAGGGAGGCGTGGCCTGGGCGGGACTGGGGAGTGGCGAGCCCTCAGAT
CCTGCATATAAGCAGCTGCTTTTTGCCTGTACTGGGTCTCTCTGGTTAGACCAGATCTGAGCCTGGGAGC
TCTCTGGCTAACTAGGGAACCCACTGCTTAAGCCTCAATAAAGCTTGCCTTGAGTGCTTCAAGTAGTGTG
TGCCCGTCTGTTGTGTGACTCTGGTAACTAGAGATCCCTCAGACCCTTTTAGTCAGTGTGGAAAATCTCT
AGCAGTGGCGCCCGAACAGGGACTTGAAAGCGAAAGGGAAACCAGAGGAGCTCTCTCGACGCAGGACTCG
GCTTGCTGAAGCGCGCACGGCAAGAGGCGAGGGGCGGCGACTGGTGAGTACGCCAAAAATTTTGACTAGC
GGAGGCTAGAAGGAGAGAGATGGGTGCGAGAGCGTCAGTATTAAGCGGGGGAGAATTAGATCGCGATGGG
AAAAAATTCGGTTAAGGCCAGGGGGAAAGAAAAAATATAAATTAAAACATATAGTATGGGCAAGCAGGGA
GCTAGAACGATTCGCAGTTAATCCTGGCCTGTTAGAAACATCAGAAGGCTGTAGACAAATACTGGGACAG
CTACAACCATCCCTTCAGACAGGATCAGAAGAACTTAGATCATTATATAATACAGTAGCAACCCTCTATT
GTGTGCATCAAAGGATAGAGATAAAAGACACCAAGGAAGCTTTAGACAAGATAGAGGAAGAGCAAAACAA
AAGTAAGACCACCGCACAGCAAGCGGCCGGCCGCTGATCTTCAGACCTGGAGGAGGAGATATGAGGGACA
ATTGGAGAAGTGAATTATATAAATATAAAGTAGTAAAAATTGAACCATTAGGAGTAGCACCCACCAAGGC
AAAGAGAAGAGTGGTGCAGAGAGAAAAAAGAGCAGTGGGAATAGGAGCTTTGTTCCTTGGGTTCTTGGGA
GCAGCAGGAAGCACTATGGGCGCAGCGTCAATGACGCTGACGGTACAGGCCAGACAATTATTGTCTGGTA
TAGTGCAGCAGCAGAACAATTTGCTGAGGGCTATTGAGGCGCAACAGCATCTGTTGCAACTCACAGTCTG
GGGCATCAAGCAGCTCCAGGCAAGAATCCTGGCTGTGGAAAGATACCTAAAGGATCAACAGCTCCTGGGG
ATTTGGGGTTGCTCTGGAAAACTCATTTGCACCACTGCTGTGCCTTGGAATGCTAGTTGGAGTAATAAAT
CTCTGGAACAGATTTGGAATCACACGACCTGGATGGAGTGGGACAGAGAAATTAACAATTACACAAGCTT
AATACACTCCTTAATTGAAGAATCGCAAAACCAGCAAGAAAAGAATGAACAAGAATTATTGGAATTAGAT
AAATGGGCAAGTTTGTGGAATTGGTTTAACATAACAAATTGGCTGTGGTATATAAAATTATTCATAATGA
TAGTAGGAGGCTTGGTAGGTTTAAGAATAGTTTTTGCTGTACTTTCTATAGTGAATAGAGTTAGGCAGGG
ATATTCACCATTATCGTTTCAGACCCACCTCCCAACCCCGAGGGGACCCGACAGGCCCGAAGGAATAGAA
GAAGAAGGTGGAGAGAGAGACAGAGACAGATCCATTCGATTAGTGAACGGATCTCGACGGTATCGCCGAA
TTCACAAATGGCAGTATTCATCCACAATTTTAAAAGAAAAGGGGGGATTGGGGGGTACAGTGCAGGGGAA
AGAATAGTAGACATAATAGCAACAGACATACAAACTAAAGAATTACAAAAACAAATTACAAAAATTCAAA
ATTTTCGGGTTTATTACAGGGACAGCAGAGATCCAGTTTGGACTAGTCGTGAGGCTCCGGTGCCCGTCAG
TGGGCAGAGCGCACATCGCCCACAGTCCCCGAGAAGTTGGGGGGAGGGGTCGGCAATTGAACCGGTGCCT
AGAGAAGGTGGCGCGGGGTAAACTGGGAAAGTGATGTCGTGTACTGGCTCCGCCTTTTTCCCGAGGGTGG
GGGAGAACCGTATATAAGTGCAGTAGTCGCCGTGAACGTTCTTTTTCGCAACGGGTTTGCCGCCAGAACA
CAGGTAAGTGCCGTGTGTGGTTCCCGCGGGCCTGGCCTCTTTACGGGTTATGGCCCTTGCGTGCCTTGAA
TTACTTCCACCTGGCTGCAGTACGTGATTCTTGATCCCGAGCTTCGGGTTGGAAGTGGGTGGGAGAGTTC
GAGGCCTTGCGCTTAAGGAGCCCCTTCGCCTCGTGCTTGAGTTGAGGCCTGGCCTGGGCGCTGGGGCCGC
CGCGTGCGAATCTGGTGGCACCTTCGCGCCTGTCTCGCTGCTTTCGATAAGTCTCTAGCCATTTAAAATT
TTTGATGACCTGCTGCGACGCTTTTTTTCTGGCAAGATAGTCTTGTAAATGCGGGCCAAGATCTGCACAC
TGGTATTTCGGTTTTTGGGGCCGCGGGCGGCGACGGGGCCCGTGCGTCCCAGCGCACATGTTCGGCGAGG
CGGGGCCTGCGAGCGCGGCCACCGAGAATCGGACGGGGGTAGTCTCAAGCTGGCCGGCCTGCTCTGGTGC
CTGGCCTCGCGCCGCCGTGTATCGCCCCGCCCTGGGCGGCAAGGCTGGCCCGGTCGGCACCAGTTGCGTG
AGCGGAAAGATGGCCGCTTCCCGGCCCTGCTGCAGGGAGCTCAAAATGGAGGACGCGGCGCTCGGGAGAG
CGGGCGGGTGAGTCACCCACACAAAGGAAAAGGGCCTTTCCGTCCTCAGCCGTCGCTTCATGTGACTCCA
CGGAGTACCGGGCGCCGTCCAGGCACCTCGATTAGTTCTCGAGCTTTTGGAGTACGTCGTCTTTAGGTTG
GGGGGAGGGGTTTTATGCGATGGAGTTTCCCCACACTGAGTGGGTGGAGACTGAAGTTAGGCCAGCTTGG
CACTTGATGTAATTCTCCTTGGAATTTGCCCTTTTTGAGTTTGGATCTTGGTTCATTCTCAAGCCTCAGA
CAGTGGTTCAAAGTTTTTTTCTTCCATTTCAGGTGTCGTGAAGCGGCCCTGCAGATATCAACAAGTTTGT
ACAAAAAAGCAGAAGGGCCGTCAAGGCCCACCATGGGCGCCCCTGCCTGCGCCCTCGCGCTCTGCGTGGC
CGTGGCCATCGTGGCCGGCGCCTCCTCGGAGTCCTTGGGGACGGAGCAGCGCGTCGTGGGGCGAGCGGCA
GAAGTCCCGGGCCCAGAGCCCGGCCAGCAGGAGCAGTTGGTCTTCGGCAGCGGGGATGCTGTGGAGCTGA
GCTGTCCCCCGCCCGGGGGTGGTCCCATGGGGCCCACTGTCTGGGTCAAGGATGGCACAGGGCTGGTGCC
CTCGGAGCGTGTCCTGGTGGGGCCCCAGCGGCTGCAGGTGCTGAATGCCTCCCACGAGGACTCCGGGGCC
TACAGCTGCCGGCAGCGGCTCACGCAGCGCGTACTGTGCCACTTCAGTGTGCGGGTGACAGACGCTCCAT
CCTCGGGAGATGACGAAGACGGGGAGGACGAGGCTGAGGACACAGGTGTGGACACAGGGGCCCCTTACTG
GACACGGCCCGAGCGGATGGACAAGAAGCTGCTGGCCGTGCCGGCCGCCAACACCGTCCGCTTCCGCTGC
CCAGCCGCTGGCAACCCCACTCCCTCCATCTCCTGGCTGAAGAACGGCAGGGAGTTCCGCGGCGAGCACC
GCATTGGAGGCATCAAGCTGCGGCATCAGCAGTGGAGCCTGGTCATGGAAAGCGTGGTGCCCTCGGACCG
CGGCAACTACACCTGCGTCGTGGAGAACAAGTTTGGCAGCATCCGGCAGACGTACACGCTGGACGTGCTG
GAGCGCTCCCCGCACCGGCCCATCCTGCAGGCGGGGCTGCCGGCCAACCAGACGGCGGTGCTGGGCAGCG
ACGTGGAGTTCCACTGCAAGGTGTACAGTGACGCACAGCCCCACATCCAGTGGCTCAAGCACGTGGAGGT
GAACGGCAGCAAGGTGGGCCCGGACGGCACACCCTACGTTACCGTGCTCAAGACGGCGGGCGCTAACACC
ACCGACAAGGAGCTAGAGGTTCTCTCCTTGCACAACGTCACCTTTGAGGACGCCGGGGAGTACACCTGCC
TGGCGGGCAATTCTATTGGGTTTTCTCATCACTCTGCGTGGCTGGTGGTGCTGCCAGCCGAGGAGGAGCT
GGTGGAGGCTGACGAGGCGGGCAGTGTGTATGCAGGCATCCTCAGCTACGGGGTGGGCTTCTTCCTGTTC
ATCCTGGTGGTGGCGGCTGTGACGCTCTGCCGCCTGCGCAGCCCCCCCAAGAAAGGCCTGGGCTCCCCCA
CCGTGCACAAGATCTCCCGCTTCCCGCTCAAGCGACAGGTGTCCCTGGAGTCCAACGCGTCCATGAGCTC
CAACACACCACTGGTGCGCATCGCAAGGCTGTCCTCAGGGGAGGGCCCCACGCTGGCCAATGTCTCCGAG
CTCGAGCTGCCTGCCGACCCCAAATGGGAGCTGTCTCGGGCCCGGCTGACCCTGGGCAAGCCCCTTGGGG
AGGGCTGCTTCGGCCAGGTGGTCATGGCGGAGGCCATCGGCATTGACAAGGACCGGGCCGCCAAGCCTGT
CACCGTAGCCGTGAAGATGCTGAAAGACGATGCCACTGACAAGGACCTGTCGGACCTGGTGTCTGAGATG
GAGATGATGAAGATGATCGGGAAACACAAAAACATCATCAACCTGCTGGGCGCCTGCACGCAGGGCGGGC
CCCTGTACGTGCTGGTGGAGTACGCGGCCAAGGGTAACCTGCGGGAGTTTCTGCGGGCGCGGCGGCCCCC
GGGCCTGGACTACTCCTTCGACACCTGCAAGCCGCCCGAGGAGCAGCTCACCTTCAAGGACCTGGTGTCC
TGTGCCTACCAGGTGGCCCGGGGCATGGAGTACTTGGCCTCCCAGAAGTGCATCCACAGGGACCTGGCTG
CCCGCAATGTGCTGGTGACCGAGGACAACGTGATGAAGATCGCAGACTTCGGGCTGGCCCGGGACGTGCA
CAACCTCGACTACTACAAGAAGACAACCAACGGCCGGCTGCCCGTGAAGTGGATGGCGCCTGAGGCCTTG
TTTGACCGAGTCTACACTCACCAGAGTGACGTCTGGTCCTTTGGGGTCCTGCTCTGGGAGATCTTCACGC
TGGGGGGCTCCCCGTACCCCGGCATCCCTGTGGAGGAGCTCTTCAAGCTGCTGAAGGAGGGCCACCGCAT
GGACAAGCCCGCCAACTGCACACACGACCTGTACATGATCATGCGGGAGTGCTGGCATGCCGCGCCCTCC
CAGAGGCCCACCTTCAAGCAGCTGGTGGAGGACCTGGACCGTGTCCTTACCGTGACGTCCACCGACGAGT
ACCTGGACCTGTCGGCGCCTTTCGAGCAGTACTCCCCGGGTGGCCAGGACACCCCCAGCTCCAGCTCCTC
AGGGGACGACTCCGTGTTTGCCCACGACCTGCTGCCCCCGGCCCCACCCAGCAGTGGGGGCTCGCGGACG
TAGGGCCTCATGGGCCCAGCTTTCTTGTACAAAGTGGTGATATCCAATTAACCCTCACTAAAGGTTTATG
TGTGATTGAGTGTTTAATCCCTATAGTGAGTCGTATTACCACCCAACTTTTCTATACAAAGTGGTTGATA
TCCAGCACAGTGGCGGCCGCTCGAGTCTAGAGGGCCCGCGGTTCGAAGGTAAGCCTATCCCTAACCCTCT
CCTCGGTCTCGATTCTACGCGTACCGGTTAGTAATGAGATCCCTCCCCCCCCCCTAACGTTACTGGCCGA
AGCCGCTTGGAATAAGGCCGGTGTGCGTTTGTCTATATGTTATTTTCCACCATATTGCCGTCTTTTGGCA
ATGTGAGGGCCCGGAAACCTGGCCCTGTCTTCTTGACGAGCATTCCTAGGGGTCTTTCCCCTCTCGCCAA
AGGAATGCAAGGTCTGTTGAATGTCGTGAAGGAAGCAGTTCCTCTGGAAGCTTCTTGAAGACAAACAACG
TCTGTAGCGACCCTTTGCAGGCAGCGGAACCCCCCACCTGGCGACAGGTGCCTCTGCGGCCAAAAGCCAC
GTGTATAAGATACACCTGCAAAGGCGGCACAACCCCAGTGCCACGTTGTGAGTTGGATAGTTGTGGAAAG
AGTCAAATGGCTCTCCTCAAGCGTATTCAACAAGGGGCTGAAGGATGCCCAGAAGGTACCCCATTGTATG
GGATCTGATCTGGGGCCTCGGTGCACATGCTTTACATGTGTTTAGTCGAGGTTAAAAAAACGTCTAGGCC
CCCCGAACCACGGGGACGTGGTTTTCCTTTGAAAAACACGATGATAATATGGCCACACATATGACCGAGT
ACAAGCCCACGGTGCGCCTCGCCACCCGCGACGACGTCCCCAGGGCCGTACGCACCCTCGCCGCCGCGTT
CGCCGACTACCCCGCCACGCGCCACACCGTCGATCCGGACCGCCACATCGAGCGGGTCACCGAGCTGCAA
GAACTCTTCCTCACGCGCGTCGGGCTCGACATCGGCAAGGTGTGGGTCGCGGACGACGGCGCCGCGGTGG
CGGTCTGGACCACGCCGGAGAGCGTCGAAGCGGGGGCGGTGTTCGCCGAGATCGGCCCGCGCATGGCCGA
GTTGAGCGGTTCCCGGCTGGCCGCGCAGCAACAGATGGAAGGCCTCCTGGCGCCGCACCGGCCCAAGGAG
CCCGCGTGGTTCCTGGCCACCGTCGGCGTCTCGCCCGACCACCAGGGCAAGGGTCTGGGCAGCGCCGTCG
TGCTCCCCGGAGTGGAGGCGGCCGAGCGCGCCGGGGTGCCCGCCTTCCTGGAGACCTCCGCGCCCCGCAA
CCTCCCCTTCTACGAGCGGCTCGGCTTCACCGTCACCGCCGACGTCGAGGTGCCCGAAGGACCGCGCACC
TGGTGCATGACCCGCAAGCCCGGTGCCTAAATCGATAGATCCTAATCAACCTCTGGATTACAAAATTTGT
GAAAGATTGACTGGTATTCTTAACTATGTTGCTCCTTTTACGCTATGTGGATACGCTGCTTTAATGCCTT
TGTATCATGCTATTGCTTCCCGTATGGCTTTCATTTTCTCCTCCTTGTATAAATCCTGGTTGCTGTCTCT
TTATGAGGAGTTGTGGCCCGTTGTCAGGCAACGTGGCGTGGTGTGCACTGTGTTTGCTGACGCAACCCCC
ACTGGTTGGGGCATTGCCACCACCTGTCAGCTCCTTTCCGGGACTTTCGCTTTCCCCCTCCCTATTGCCA
CGGCGGAACTCATCGCCGCCTGCCTTGCCCGCTGCTGGACAGGGGCTCGGCTGTTGGGCACTGACAATTC
CGTGGTGTTGTCGGGGAAATCATCGTCCTTTCCTTGGCTGCTCGCCTGTGTTGCCACCTGGATTCTGCGC
GGGACGTCCTTCTGCTACGTCCCTTCGGCCCTCAATCCAGCGGACCTTCCTTCCCGCGGCCTGCTGCCGG
CTCTGCGGCCTCTTCCGCGTCTTCGCCTTCGCCCTCAGACGAGTCGGATCTCCCTTTGGGCCGCCTCCCC
GCCTGAGATCCTTTAAGACCAATGACTTACAAGGCAGCTGTAGATCTTAGCCACTTTTTAAAAGAAAAGG
GGGGACTGGAAGGGCTAATTCACTCCCAACGAAGACAAGATCTGCTTTTTGCTTGTACTGGGTCTCTCTG
GTTAGACCAGATCTGAGCCTGGGAGCTCTCTGGCTAACTAGGGAACCCACTGCTTAAGCCTCAATAAAGC
TTGCCTTGAGTGCTTCAAGTAGTGTGTGCCCGTCTGTTGTGTGACTCTGGTAACTAGAGATCCCTCAGAC
CCTTTTAGTCAGTGTGGAAAATCTCTAGCAGTAGTAGTTCATGTCATCTTATTATTCAGTATTTATAACT
TGCAAAGAAATGAATATCAGAGAGTGAGAGGCCCGGGTTAATTAAGGAAAGGGCTAGATCATTCTTGAAG
ACGAAAGGGCCTCGTGATACGCCTATTTTTATAGGTTAATGTCATGATAATAATGGTTTCTTAGACGTCA
GGTGGCACTTTTCGGGGAAATGTGCGCGGAACCCCTATTTGTTTATTTTTCTAAATACATTCAAATATGT
ATCCGCTCATGAGACAATAACCCTGATAAATGCTTCAATAATATTGAAAAAGGAAGAGTATGAGTATTCA
ACATTTCCGTGTCGCCCTTATTCCCTTTTTTGCGGCATTTTGCCTTCCTGTTTTTGCTCACCCAGAAACG
CTGGTGAAAGTAAAAGATGCTGAAGATCAGTTGGGTGCACGAGTGGGTTACATCGAACTGGATCTCAACA
GCGGTAAGATCCTTGAGAGTTTTCGCCCCGAAGAACGTTTTCCAATGATGAGCACTTTTAAAGTTCTGCT
ATGTGGCGCGGTATTATCCCGTGTTGACGCCGGGCAAGAGCAACTCGGTCGCCGCATACACTATTCTCAG
AATGACTTGGTTGAGTACTCACCAGTCACAGAAAAGCATCTTACGGATGGCATGACAGTAAGAGAATTAT
GCAGTGCTGCCATAACCATGAGTGATAACACTGCGGCCAACTTACTTCTGACAACGATCGGAGGACCGAA
GGAGCTAACCGCTTTTTTGCACAACATGGGGGATCATGTAACTCGCCTTGATCGTTGGGAACCGGAGCTG
AATGAAGCCATACCAAACGACGAGCGTGACACCACGATGCCTGTAGCAATGGCAACAACGTTGCGCAAAC
TATTAACTGGCGAACTACTTACTCTAGCTTCCCGGCAACAATTAATAGACTGGATGGAGGCGGATAAAGT
TGCAGGACCACTTCTGCGCTCGGCCCTTCCGGCTGGCTGGTTTATTGCTGATAAATCTGGAGCCGGTGAG
CGTGGGTCTCGCGGTATCATTGCAGCACTGGGGCCAGATGGTAAGCCCTCCCGTATCGTAGTTATCTACA
CGACGGGGAGTCAGGCAACTATGGATGAACGAAATAGACAGATCGCTGAGATAGGTGCCTCACTGATTAA
GCATTGGTAACTGTCAGACCAAGTTTACTCATATATACTTTAGATTGATTTAAAACTTCATTTTTAATTT
AAAAGGATCTAGGTGAAGATCCTTTTTGATAATCTCATGACCAAAATCCCTTAACGTGAGTTTTCGTTCC
ACTGAGCGTCAGACCCCGTAGAAAAGATCAAAGGATCTTCTTGAGATCCTTTTTTTCTGCGCGTAATCTG
CTGCTTGCAAACAAAAAAACCACCGCTACCAGCGGTGGTTTGTTTGCCGGATCAAGAGCTACCAACTCTT
TTTCCGAAGGTAACTGGCTTCAGCAGAGCGCAGATACCAAATACTGTTCTTCTAGTGTAGCCGTAGTTAG
GCCACCACTTCAAGAACTCTGTAGCACCGCCTACATACCTCGCTCTGCTAATCCTGTTACCAGTGGCTGC
TGCCAGTGGCGATAAGTCGTGTCTTACCGGGTTGGACTCAAGACGATAGTTACCGGATAAGGCGCAGCGG
TCGGGCTGAACGGGGGGTTCGTGCACACAGCCCAGCTTGGAGCGAACGACCTACACCGAACTGAGATACC
TACAGCGTGAGCTATGAGAAAGCGCCACGCTTCCCGAAGGGAGAAAGGCGGACAGGTATCCGGTAAGCGG
CAGGGTCGGAACAGGAGAGCGCACGAGGGAGCTTCCAGGGGGAAACGCCTGGTATCTTTATAGTCCTGTC
GGGTTTCGCCACCTCTGACTTGAGCGTCGATTTTTGTGATGCTCGTCAGGGGGGCGGAGCCTATGGAAAA
ACGCCAGCAACGCGGCCTTTTTACGGTTCCTGGCCTTTTGCTGGCCTTTTGCTCACATGTTCTTTCCTGC
GTTATCCCCTGATTCTGTGGATAACCGTATTACCGCCTTTGAGTGAGCTGATACCGCTCGCCGCAGCCGA
ACGACCGAGCGCAGCGAGTCAGTGAGCGAGGAAGCGGAAGAGCGCCCAATACGCAAACCGCCTCTCCCCG
CGCGTTGGCCGATTCATTAATGCAGCAAGCTCATGGCTGACTAATTTTTTTTATTTATGCAGAGGCCGAG
GCCGCCTCGGCCTCTGAGCTATTCCAGAAGTAGTGAGGAGGCTTTTTTGGAGGCCTAGGCTTTTGCAAAA
AGCTCCCCGTGGCACGACAGGTTTCCCGACTGGAAAGCGGGCAGTGAGCGCAACGCAATTAATGTGAGTT
AGCTCACTCATTAGGCACCCCAGGCTTTACACTTTATGCTTCCGGCTCGTATGTTGTGTGGAATTGTGAG
CGGATAACAATTTCACACAGGAAACAGCTATGACATGATTACGAATTTCACAAATAAAGCATTTTTTTCA
CTGCATTCTAGTTGTGGTTTGTCCAAACTCATCAATGTATCTTATCATGTCTGGATCAACTGGATAACTC
AAGCTAACCAAAATCATCCCAAACTTCCCACCCCATACCCTATTACCACTGCCAATTACCTGTGGTTTCA
TTTACTCTAAACCTGTGATTCCTCTGAATTATTTTCATTTTAAAGAAATTGTATTTGTTAAATATGTACT
ACAAACTTAGTAGT
Features (pLannotate 1.2.2; 30 found; start..end, strand, type, name):
    377..634     +  LTR            5' LTR (truncated): truncated 5' long terminal repeat (LTR) from HIV-1
    681..806     +  misc_feature   HIV-1 Ψ: packaging signal of human immunodeficiency virus type 1
    790..1128    +  CDS            HIV-1 gag (fragment): gag protein from human immunodeficiency virus 1; gag
   1303..1536    +  misc_feature   RRE: The Rev response element (RRE) of HIV-1 allows for Rev-dependent mRNA export from the nucleus to the cytoplasm.
   1913..2013    +  CDS            Rev (fragment): human immunodeficiency virus 1 (HIV-1) Rev protein; rev; enhances nuclear export of unspliced and incompletely spliced viral mRNAs
   2058..2175    +  misc_feature   cPPT/CTS: central polypurine tract and central termination sequence of HIV-1
   2223..3401    +  promoter       EF-1α promoter: strong constitutive promoter for human elongation factor EF-1α
   3422..3442    +  protein_bind   attB1: mutant version of attB; core recombination site for the Gateway® BP reaction BP Clonase™
   3463..5880    +  CDS            FGFR3: FGFR3_HUMAN - Also known as JTK4. Experimental evidence at protein level: Swiss-Prot protein existence level 1. Tyrosine-protein kinase that acts as cell-surface receptor for fibroblast growth factors and plays an essential role in the regulation of cell proliferation, differentiation and apoptosis. Plays an essential role in the regulation of chondrocyte differentiation, proliferation and apoptosis, and is required for normal skeleton development. Regulates both osteogenesis and postnatal bone mineralization by osteoblasts. Promotes apoptosis in chondrocytes, but can also promote cancer cell
   5897..5917    -  protein_bind   attB2: mutant version of attB; core recombination site for the Gateway® BP reaction BP Clonase™
   5926..5944    +  promoter       T3 promoter: promoter for bacteriophage T3 RNA polymerase
   5970..5988    -  promoter       T7 promoter: promoter for bacteriophage T7 RNA polymerase
   5994..6012    -  protein_bind   attB4 (fragment): mutant version of attB; core recombination site for the Gateway® BP reaction BP Clonase™
   6068..6109    +  CDS            V5 tag: epitope tag from simian virus 5
   6235..6697    +  misc_feature   IRES: internal ribosome entry site (IRES) of the encephalomyocarditis virus (EMCV)
   6711..7308    +  CDS            PuroR (fragment): puromycin N-acetyltransferase; pac from Streptomyces; confers resistance to puromycin
   7324..7912    +  misc_feature   WPRE: woodchuck hepatitis virus posttranscriptional regulatory element
   7920..7985    +  CDS            nef (fragment): NEF_HV1Z2 - Experimental evidence at protein level: Swiss-Prot protein existence level 1. Extracellular Nef protein targets CD4(+) T-lymphocytes for apoptosis by interacting with CXCR4 surface receptors. From Human immunodeficiency virus type 1 group M subtype D (isolate Z2/CDC-Z34) (HIV-1).
   7987..8220    +  LTR            3' LTR (ΔU3): self-inactivating 3' long terminal repeat (LTR) from HIV-1
   8425..8529    +  promoter       AmpR promoter: bla
   8530..9390    +  CDS            AmpR: β-lactamase; bla; confers resistance to ampicillin, carbenicillin, and related antibiotics
   9561..10149   +  rep_origin     ori: high-copy-number ColE1/pMB1/pBR322/pUC origin of replication
  10332..10386   +  CDS            lacI (fragment): lac repressor; lacI; The lac repressor binds to the lac operator to inhibit transcription in E. coli. This inhibition can be relieved by adding lactose or isopropyl-β-D-thiogalactopyranoside (IPTG).
  10392..10485   +  rep_origin     SV40 ori (fragment): SV40 origin of replication
  10510..10547   +  CDS            lacI (fragment): lac repressor; lacI; The lac repressor binds to the lac operator to inhibit transcription in E. coli. This inhibition can be relieved by adding lactose or isopropyl-β-D-thiogalactopyranoside (IPTG).
  10560..10581   +  protein_bind   CAP binding site: CAP binding activates transcription in the presence of cAMP. E. coli catabolite activator protein
  10596..10626   +  promoter       lac promoter: promoter for the E. coli lac operon
  10630..10652   +  protein_bind   lac operator (fragment): The lac repressor binds to the lac operator to inhibit transcription in E. coli. This inhibition can be relieved by adding lactose or isopropyl-β-D-thiogalactopyranoside (IPTG). lac repressor encoded by lacI
  10684..10767   +  polyA_signal   SV40 poly(A) signal (fragment): SV40 polyadenylation signal
  10934..329     +  CDS            nef (fragment) (across the origin): NEF_HV1BR - Experimental evidence at protein level: Swiss-Prot protein existence level 1. Extracellular Nef protein targets CD4(+) T-lymphocytes for apoptosis by interacting with CXCR4 surface receptors (PubMed:14990729). From Human immunodeficiency virus type 1 group M subtype B (isolate BRU/LAI) (HIV-1).
