[The description below was written by a language model from this plasmid's Addgene catalogue record and pLannotate feature annotations shown in this document.]
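Description:
pHAGE-FGFR3 is an HIV-1-derived lentiviral expression plasmid of about 10.9 kb carrying the wild-type human FGFR3 open reading frame, which encodes a receptor tyrosine kinase for fibroblast growth factors. It is propagated in E. coli through a high-copy ColE1/pUC-type origin and selected with ampicillin via the β-lactamase gene. The recommended recombination-deficient host strain reflects the presence of repeated LTR sequences. The viral portion contains a truncated 5' LTR, the Ψ packaging signal with a short gag fragment, the Rev response element, the cPPT/CTS and a U3-deleted, self-inactivating 3' LTR. The transfer genome can therefore be packaged when the viral proteins are supplied in trans, and after integration it lacks LTR promoter activity.

The expression cassette is driven by the strong constitutive human EF-1α promoter. FGFR3 was introduced by Gateway recombination and is flanked by attB1 and attB2 sites. Downstream lie short T3 and T7 promoter sequences, an attB4 fragment and a V5 epitope tag. The table alone does not show whether the V5 tag is fused in frame to FGFR3, since that depends on whether the ORF retains its stop codon. An EMCV IRES then allows translation of puromycin N-acetyltransferase from the same transcript, so that transduced mammalian cells can be selected with puromycin. A WPRE before the 3' LTR enhances transcript stability and expression. Scattered lac, SV40 and nef fragments are backbone remnants.

The construct is intended for stable lentiviral expression of FGFR3. The associated publication concerns systematic functional annotation of somatic cancer mutations, which suggests it served as a wild-type reference, though the record does not say so.
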