Addgene plasmid #116742: pHAGE-FGFR3
Purpose: Lentiviral expression of FGFR3
Depositing lab: Gordon Mills & Kenneth Scott. Depositing organization: Baylor College of Medicine. Publication: Systematic Functional Annotation of Somatic Mutations in Cancer. Ng PK, Li J, Jeong KJ, Shao S, Chen H, Tsang YH, Sengupta S, Wang Z, Bhavana VH, Tran R, Soewito S, Minussi DC, Moreno D, Kong K, Dogruluk T, Lu H, Gao J, Tokheim C, Zhou DC, Johnson AM, Zeng J, Ip CKM, Ju Z, Wester M, Yu S, Li Y, Vellano CP, Schultz N, Karchin R, Ding L, Lu Y, Cheung LWT, Chen K, Shaw KR, Meric-Bernstam F, Scott KL, Yi S, Sahni N, Liang H, Mills GB. Cancer Cell. 2018 Mar 12;33(3):450-462.e10. doi: 10.1016/j.ccell.2018.01.021. PubMed 29533785.
Backbone
  Vector backbone: pHAGE
  Vector type: Lentiviral
Growth in bacteria
  Bacterial resistance: Ampicillin, 100 μg/mL
  Growth temperature: 37°C
  Growth strain: Stbl3
  Copy number: High Copy
Gene/Insert
  Gene/Insert name: FGFR3
  Species: H. sapiens (human)
  Mutation: WT
  Entrez Gene: FGFR3 (a.k.a. ACH, CD333, CEK2, HSFGFR3EX, JTK4)
  Cloning method: Gateway Cloning
Terms and licenses: Academic/Nonprofit Terms; Industry Terms: Not Available to Industry
How to cite: pHAGE-FGFR3 was a gift from Gordon Mills & Kenneth Scott (Addgene plasmid # 116742 ; http://n2t.net/addgene:116742 ; RRID:Addgene_116742)
