>Addgene plasmid #116742 | pHAGE-FGFR3 | depositor partial sequence | sequence record 219617 | insert
ATGGGCGCCCCTGCCTGCGCCCTCGCGCTCTGCGTGGCCGTGGCCATCGTGGCCGGCGCCTCCTCGGAGT
CCTTGGGGACGGAGCAGCGCGTCGTGGGGCGAGCGGCAGAAGTCCCGGGCCCAGAGCCCGGCCAGCAGGA
GCAGTTGGTCTTCGGCAGCGGGGATGCTGTGGAGCTGAGCTGTCCCCCGCCCGGGGGTGGTCCCATGGGG
CCCACTGTCTGGGTCAAGGATGGCACAGGGCTGGTGCCCTCGGAGCGTGTCCTGGTGGGGCCCCAGCGGC
TGCAGGTGCTGAATGCCTCCCACGAGGACTCCGGGGCCTACAGCTGCCGGCAGCGGCTCACGCAGCGCGT
ACTGTGCCACTTCAGTGTGCGGGTGACAGACGCTCCATCCTCGGGAGATGACGAAGACGGGGAGGACGAG
GCTGAGGACACAGGTGTGGACACAGGGGCCCCTTACTGGACACGGCCCGAGCGGATGGACAAGAAGCTGC
TGGCCGTGCCGGCCGCCAACACCGTCCGCTTCCGCTGCCCAGCCGCTGGCAACCCCACTCCCTCCATCTC
CTGGCTGAAGAACGGCAGGGAGTTCCGCGGCGAGCACCGCATTGGAGGCATCAAGCTGCGGCATCAGCAG
TGGAGCCTGGTCATGGAAAGCGTGGTGCCCTCGGACCGCGGCAACTACACCTGCGTCGTGGAGAACAAGT
TTGGCAGCATCCGGCAGACGTACACGCTGGACGTGCTGGAGCGCTCCCCGCACCGGCCCATCCTGCAGGC
GGGGCTGCCGGCCAACCAGACGGCGGTGCTGGGCAGCGACGTGGAGTTCCACTGCAAGGTGTACAGTGAC
GCACAGCCCCACATCCAGTGGCTCAAGCACGTGGAGGTGAACGGCAGCAAGGTGGGCCCGGACGGCACAC
CCTACGTTACCGTGCTCAAGACGGCGGGCGCTAACACCACCGACAAGGAGCTAGAGGTTCTCTCCTTGCA
CAACGTCACCTTTGAGGACGCCGGGGAGTACACCTGCCTGGCGGGCAATTCTATTGGGTTTTCTCATCAC
TCTGCGTGGCTGGTGGTGCTGCCAGCCGAGGAGGAGCTGGTGGAGGCTGACGAGGCGGGCAGTGTGTATG
CAGGCATCCTCAGCTACGGGGTGGGCTTCTTCCTGTTCATCCTGGTGGTGGCGGCTGTGACGCTCTGCCG
CCTGCGCAGCCCCCCCAAGAAAGGCCTGGGCTCCCCCACCGTGCACAAGATCTCCCGCTTCCCGCTCAAG
CGACAGGTGTCCCTGGAGTCCAACGCGTCCATGAGCTCCAACACACCACTGGTGCGCATCGCAAGGCTGT
CCTCAGGGGAGGGCCCCACGCTGGCCAATGTCTCCGAGCTCGAGCTGCCTGCCGACCCCAAATGGGAGCT
GTCTCGGGCCCGGCTGACCCTGGGCAAGCCCCTTGGGGAGGGCTGCTTCGGCCAGGTGGTCATGGCGGAG
GCCATCGGCATTGACAAGGACCGGGCCGCCAAGCCTGTCACCGTAGCCGTGAAGATGCTGAAAGACGATG
CCACTGACAAGGACCTGTCGGACCTGGTGTCTGAGATGGAGATGATGAAGATGATCGGGAAACACAAAAA
CATCATCAACCTGCTGGGCGCCTGCACGCAGGGCGGGCCCCTGTACGTGCTGGTGGAGTACGCGGCCAAG
GGTAACCTGCGGGAGTTTCTGCGGGCGCGGCGGCCCCCGGGCCTGGACTACTCCTTCGACACCTGCAAGC
CGCCCGAGGAGCAGCTCACCTTCAAGGACCTGGTGTCCTGTGCCTACCAGGTGGCCCGGGGCATGGAGTA
CTTGGCCTCCCAGAAGTGCATCCACAGGGACCTGGCTGCCCGCAATGTGCTGGTGACCGAGGACAACGTG
ATGAAGATCGCAGACTTCGGGCTGGCCCGGGACGTGCACAACCTCGACTACTACAAGAAGACAACCAACG
GCCGGCTGCCCGTGAAGTGGATGGCGCCTGAGGCCTTGTTTGACCGAGTCTACACTCACCAGAGTGACGT
CTGGTCCTTTGGGGTCCTGCTCTGGGAGATCTTCACGCTGGGGGGCTCCCCGTACCCCGGCATCCCTGTG
GAGGAGCTCTTCAAGCTGCTGAAGGAGGGCCACCGCATGGACAAGCCCGCCAACTGCACACACGACCTGT
ACATGATCATGCGGGAGTGCTGGCATGCCGCGCCCTCCCAGAGGCCCACCTTCAAGCAGCTGGTGGAGGA
CCTGGACCGTGTCCTTACCGTGACGTCCACCGACGAGTACCTGGACCTGTCGGCGCCTTTCGAGCAGTAC
TCCCCGGGTGGCCAGGACACCCCCAGCTCCAGCTCCTCAGGGGACGACTCCGTGTTTGCCCACGACCTGC
TGCCCCCGGCCCCACCCAGCAGTGGGGGCTCGCGGACGTAG
